>Addgene plasmid #221568 | POC1343 | addgene full sequence | sequence record 465756 | Addgene NGS Result
CACTCTGTGACTTGGTCTCATGCCTTGTGTTGATACTAATGCGTTAATGTTCGGGGCAATGAGACCAAGT
CACGAAGTGGTTTAAACTATCAGTGTTTGACAGGATATATTGGCGGGTAAACCTAAGAGAAAAGAGCGTT
TATTAGAATAATCGGATATTTAAAAGGGCGTGAAAAGGTTTATCCGTTCGTCCATTTGTATGTGCATGCC
AACCACAGGGTTCCCCAGATCAGGCGCTGGCTGCTGAACCCCCAGCCGGAACTGACCCCACAAGGCCCTA
GCGTTTGCAATGCACCAGGTCATCATTGACCCAGGCGTGTTCCACCAGGCCGCTGCCTCGCAACTCTTCG
CAGGCTTCGCCGACCTGCTCGCGCCACTTCTTCACGCGGGTGGAATCCGATCCGCACATGAGGCGGAAGG
TTTCCAGCTTGAGCGGGTACGGCTCCCGGTGCGAGCTGAAATAGTCGAACATCCGTCGGGCCGTCGGCGA
CAGCTTGCGGTACTTCTCCCATATGAATTTCGTGTAGTGGTCGCCAGCAAACAGCACGACGATTTCCTCG
TCGATCAGGACCTGGCAACGGGACGTTTTCTTGCCACGGTCCAGGACGCGGAAGCGGTGCAGCAGCGACA
CCGATTCCAGGTGCCCAACGCGGTCGGACGTGAAGCCCATCGCCGTCGCCTGTAGGCGCGACAGGCATTC
CTCGGCCTTCGTGTAATACCGGCCATTGATCGACCAGCCCAGGTCCTGGCAAAGCTCGTAGAACGTGAAG
GTGATCGGCTCGCCGATAGGGGTGCGCTTCGCGTACTCCAACACCTGCTGCCACACCAGTTCGTCATCGT
CGGCCCGCAGCTCGACGCCGGTGTAGGTGATCTTCACGTCCTTGTTGACGTGGAAAATGACCTTGTTTTG
CAGCGCCTCGCGCGGGATTTTCTTGTTGCGCGTGGTGAACAGGGCAGAGCGGGCCGTGTCGTTTGGCATC
GCTCGCATCGTGTCCGGCCACGGCGCAATATCGAACAAGGAAAGCTGCATTTCCTTGATCTGCTGCTTCG
TGTGTTTCAGCAACGCGGCCTGCTTGGCCTCGCTGACCTGTTTTGCCAGGTCCTCGCCGGCGGTTTTTCG
CTTCTTGGTCGTCATAGTTCCTCGCGTGTCGATGGTCATCGACTTCGCCAAACCTGCCGCCTCCTGTTCA
AGACGACGCGAACGCTCCACGGCGGCCGATGGCGCGGGCAGGGCAGGGGGAGCCAGTTGCACGCTGTCGC
GCTCGATCTTGGCCGTAGCTTGCTGGACCATCGAGCCGACGGACTGGAAGGTTTCGCGGGGCGCACGCAT
GACGGTGCGGCTTGCGATGGTTTCGGCATCCTCGGCGGAAAACCCCGCGTCGATCAGTTCTTGCCTGTAT
GCCTTCCGGTCAAACGTCCGATTCATTCACCCTCCTTGCGGGATTGCCCCGACTCACGCCGGGGCAATGT
GCCCTTATTCCTGATTTGACCCGCCTGGTGCCTTGGTGTCCAGATAATCCACCTTATCGGCAATGAAGTC
GGTCCCGTAGACCGTCTGGCCGTCCTTCTCGTACTTGGTATTCCGAATCTTGCCCTGCACGAATACCAGC
GACCCCTTGCCCAAATACTTGCCGTGGGCCTCGGCCTGAGAGCCAAAACACTTGATGCGGAAGAAGTCGG
TGCGCTCCTGCTTGTCGCCGGCATCGTTGCGCCACATCTAGGATCTGCCAGGAACCGTAAAAAGGCCGCG
TTGCTGGCGTTTTTCCATAGGCTCCGCCCCCCTGACGAGCATCACAAAAATCGACGCTCAAGTCAGAGGT
GGCGAAACCCGACAGGACTATAAAGATACCAGGCGTTTCCCCCTGGAAGCTCCCTCGTGCGCTCTCCTGT
TCCGACCCTGCCGCTTACCGGATACCTGTCCGCCTTTCTCCCTTCGGGAAGCGTGGCGCTTTCTCATAGC
TCACGCTGTAGGTATCTCAGTTCGGTGTAGGTCGTTCGCTCCAAGCTGGGCTGTGTGCACGAACCCCCCG
TTCAGCCCGACCGCTGCGCCTTATCCGGTAACTATCGTCTTGAGTCCAACCCGGTAAGACACGACTTATC
GCCACTGGCAGCAGCCACTGGTAACAGGATTAGCAGAGCGAGGTATGTAGGCGGTGCTACAGAGTTCTTG
AAGTGGTGGCCTAACTACGGCTACACTAGAAGAACAGTATTTGGTATCTGCGCTCTGCTGAAGCCAGTTA
CCTTCGGAAAAAGAGTTGGTAGCTCTTGATCCGGCAAACAAACCACCGCTGGTAGCGGTGGTTTTTTTGT
TTGCAAGCAGCAGATTACGCGCAGAAAAAAAGGATCTCAAGAAGATCCTTTGATCTTTTCTACGGGGTCT
GACGCTCAGTGGAACGAAAACTCACGTTAAGGGATTTTGGTCATGAGATTATCAAAAAGGATCTTCACCT
AGATCCTTTTAAATTAAAAATGAAGTTTTAAATCAATCTAAAGTATATATGAGTAAACTTGGTCTGACAG
CTAAAACAATTCATCCAGTAAAATATAATATTTTATTTTCTCCCAATCAGGCTTGATCCCCAGTAAGTCA
AAAAATAGCTCGACATACTGTTCTTCCCCGATATCCTCCCTGAGCGACCGGACGCAGAAGGCAATGTCAT
ACCACTTGTCCGCCCTGCCGCTTCTCCCAAGATCAATAAAGCCACTTACTTTGCCATCTTTCACAAAGAT
GTTGCTGTCTCCCAGGTCGCCGTGGGAAAAGACAAGTTCCTCTTCGGGCTTTTCCGTCTTTAAAAAATCA
TACAGCTCGCGCGGATCTTTAAATGGAGTGTCCTCTTCCCAGTTTTCGCAATCCACATCGGCCAGATCGT
TATTCAGTAAGTAATCCAATTCGGCTAAGCGGCTGTCTAAGCTATTCGTATAGGGACAATCCGATATGTC
GATGGAGTGAAAGAGCCTGATGCACTCCGCATACAGCTCGATAATCTTTTCAGGGCTTTGTTCATCTTCA
TACTCTTCCGAGCAAAGGACGCCATCGGCCTCACTCATGAGCAGATTGCTCCAGCCATCATGCCGTTCAA
AGTGCAGGACCTTTGGAACAGGCAGCTTTCCTTCCAGCCATAGCATCATGTCCTTTTCCCGTTCCACATC
ATAGGTGGTCCCTTTATACCGGCTGTCCGTCATTTTTAAATATAGGTTTTCATTTTCTCCCACCAGCTTA
TATACCTTAGCAGGAGACATTCCTTCCGTATCTTTTACGCAGCGGTATTTTTCGATCAGTTTTTTCAATT
CCGGTGATATTCTCATTTTAGCCATACTCTTCCTTTTTCAATATTATTGAAGCATTTATCAGGGTTATTG
TCTCATGAGCGGATACATATTTGAATGTATTTAGAAAAATAAACAAATAGGGGTTCCGCGCACGAATTGG
CCAGCGCTGCCATTTTTGGGGTGAGGCCGTTCGCGGCCGAGGGGCGCAGCCCCTGGGGGGATGGGAGGCC
CGCGTTAGCGGGCCGGGAGGGTTCGAGAAGGGGGGGCACCCCCCTTCGGCGTGCGCGGTCACGCGCACAG
GGCGCAGCCCTGGTTAAAAACAAGGTTTATAAATATTGGTTTAAAAGCAGGTTAAAAGACAGGTTAGCGG
TGGCCGAAAAACGGGCGGAAACCCTTGCAAATGCTGGATTTTCTGCCTGTGGACAGCCCCTCAAATGTCA
ATAGGTGCGCCCCTCATCTGTCAGCACTCTGCCCCTCAAGTGTCAAGGATCGCGCCCCTCATCTGTCAGT
AGTCGCGCCCCTCAAGTGTCAATACCGCAGGGCACTTATCCCCAGGCTTGTCCACATCATCTGTGGGAAA
CTCGCGTAAAATCAGGCGTTTTCGCCGATTTGCGAGGCTGGCCAGCTCCACGTCGCCGGCCGAAATCGAG
CCTGCCCCTCATCTGTCAACGCCGCGCCGGGTGAGTCGGCCCCTCAAGTGTCAACGTCCGCCCCTCATCT
GTCAGTGAGGGCCAAGTTTTCCGCGAGGTATCCACAACGCCGGCGGCCGCGGTGTCTCGCACACGGCTTC
GACGGCGTTTCTGGCGCGTTTGCAGGGCCATAGACGGCCGCCAGCCCAGCGGCGAGGGCAACCAGCCCGG
TGAGCGTCGCAAAGGAGATCCTGATCTGACTGATGGGCTGCCTGTATCGAGTGGTGATTTTGTGCCGAGC
TGCCGGTCGGGGAGCTGTTGGCTGGCTGGTGGCAGGATATATTGTGGTGTAAACAAATTGACGCTTAGAC
AACTTAATAACACATTGCGGACGTTTTTAATGTACTGGGGTGGATGCAGTGGGCCC
Features (pLannotate 1.2.2; 8 found; start..end, strand, type, name):
     98..122     +  misc_feature   RB T-DNA repeat: right border repeat from nopaline C58 T-DNA
    234..254     -  CDS            TetR (fragment): tetracycline resistance regulatory protein; tetR
    281..1426    -  CDS            trfA: TRFA_ECOLX - Experimental evidence at protein level: Swiss-Prot protein existence level 1. Also involved in plasmid copy number control, promoting intermolecular coupling of protein bound iterons at oriV, which inhibits replication initiation. From Escherichia coli.
   1762..2350    -  rep_origin     ori: high-copy-number ColE1/pMB1/pBR322/pUC origin of replication
   2521..3315    -  CDS            KanR: aminoglycoside phosphotransferase; aphA-3; confers resistance to kanamycin
   3316..3420    -  promoter       AmpR promoter: bla
   3507..4138    -  rep_origin     oriV: incP origin of replication
   4230..4254    +  misc_feature   LB T-DNA repeat: left border repeat from nopaline C58 T-DNA
