[The description below was written by a language model from this plasmid's Addgene catalogue record and pLannotate feature annotations shown in this document.]
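Description:
POC1343 is a small synthetic-biology donor plasmid built on a self-made derivative of pICH47732, a binary-type Golden Gate/MoClo vector backbone. Its recorded purpose is to carry "Insert 1", a fragment destined for assembly into another construct, POC1355, as part of a scarless hierarchical DNA assembly scheme (UniClo). The total size is 4,326 bp, of which about 4,290 bp is backbone. The insert is only about 35 bp and is described simply as a DNA fragment flanked by BsaI sites. BsaI is a type IIS restriction enzyme that cuts outside its recognition sequence, so digestion releases the fragment with defined overhangs for ordered ligation to other parts. The record does not say what the short fragment encodes or represents, and the feature annotation does not pick it up as a named element.

The annotated features all belong to the backbone. Propagation in E. coli relies on a high-copy ColE1/pUC-type origin, and selection is by kanamycin through an aphA-3 aminoglycoside phosphotransferase gene driven by the bla (AmpR) promoter. The plasmid also carries the incP oriV origin together with trfA, whose product initiates replication at oriV and contributes to copy-number control. This broad-host-range replicon allows maintenance in Agrobacterium as well as E. coli. Nopaline-type left and right T-DNA border repeats lie near the ends of the sequence record, and on the circular plasmid they bracket the short region where the cloning site would sit. A very short TetR fragment is a backbone remnant. No promoter, reporter or expression cassette for a payload is annotated, consistent with use purely as an assembly intermediate.
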