Addgene plasmid #221568: POC1343
Purpose: Plasmid containing the Insert 1 to be assembled in POC1355
Depositing lab: Christopher A. O'Callaghan. Depositing organization: University of Oxford. Publication: UniClo: scarless hierarchical DNA assembly without sequence constraint. Flores-Fernandez CN, Lin D, Robins K, O'Callaghan CA. Nucleic Acids Res. 2025 Jun 20;53(12):gkaf548. doi: 10.1093/nar/gkaf548. PubMed 40548934.
Backbone
  Vector backbone: pICH47732
  Backbone manufacturer: Self-made
  Backbone size w/o insert (bp): 4290
  Total vector size (bp): 4326
  Vector type: Synthetic Biology
Growth in bacteria
  Bacterial resistance: Kanamycin, 50 μg/mL
  Growth temperature: 37°C
  Growth strain: DH5alpha
  Copy number: High Copy
Gene/Insert
  Gene/Insert name: DNA fragment flanked by BsaI sites
  Insert size (bp): 35
Terms and licenses: Academic/Nonprofit Terms; Industry Terms: Not Available to Industry
Depositor comments: The DH10B strain should be used for expression of this plasmid.
How to cite: POC1343 was a gift from Christopher A. O'Callaghan (Addgene plasmid # 221568 ; http://n2t.net/addgene:221568 ; RRID:Addgene_221568)
